Addgene plasmid #164779: pIRES2-CMV-nAChRb2(E61C)-IRES-GFP
Purpose: cysteine mutated nAChR beta2 subunit (E61C) for the attachment of a photoswitchable tethered ligand
Depositing lab: Alexandre Mourot. Publication: Manipulating midbrain dopamine neurons and reward-related behaviors with light-controllable nicotinic acetylcholine receptors. Durand-de Cuttoli R, Mondoloni S, Marti F, Lemoine D, Nguyen C, Naude J, d'Izarny-Gargas T, Pons S, Maskos U, Trauner D, Kramer RH, Faure P, Mourot A. Elife. 2018 Sep 4;7. pii: 37487. doi: 10.7554/eLife.37487. PubMed 30176987.
Backbone
  Vector backbone: pIRES
  Backbone size w/o insert (bp): 3728
  Vector type: Mammalian Expression
Growth in bacteria
  Bacterial resistance: Kanamycin, 50 μg/mL
  Growth temperature: 37°C
  Growth strain: DH5alpha
  Copy number: High Copy
Gene/Insert
  Gene/Insert name: nAChR b2 E61C - IRES- GFP (alt name: LinAChR b2 -IRES- GFP)
  Species: M. musculus (mouse)
  Insert size (bp): 3116
  Mutation: E61C
  Entrez Gene: Chrnb2 (a.k.a. Acrb-2, Acrb2, C030030P04Rik, [b]2-nAchR)
  Promoter: CMV
  Cloning method: Restriction Enzyme; 5′ cloning site unknown (unknown if destroyed); 3′ cloning site unknown (unknown if destroyed)
Terms and licenses: Academic/Nonprofit Terms; Industry Terms: Not Available to Industry
How to cite: pIRES2-CMV-nAChRb2(E61C)-IRES-GFP was a gift from Alexandre Mourot (Addgene plasmid # 164779 ; http://n2t.net/addgene:164779 ; RRID:Addgene_164779)
