[The description below was written by a language model from this plasmid's Addgene catalogue record and pLannotate feature annotations shown in this document.]
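Description:
pIRES2-CMV-nAChRb2(E61C)-IRES-GFP is a mammalian expression plasmid of about 6.8 kb built on a pIRES2-type backbone. It is propagated in E. coli from a high-copy ColE1/pUC origin and also carries an f1 phage origin. Selection relies on a single NeoR/KanR (aminoglycoside phosphotransferase) gene placed behind tandem bacterial (bla-type) and SV40 early promoters and followed by an HSV TK polyadenylation signal. This gene confers kanamycin resistance in bacteria and could support G418 selection in mammalian cells.

The payload is a bicistronic cassette driven by the human CMV immediate-early enhancer and promoter, which span the numbering origin of the circular sequence. The first cistron encodes the nicotinic acetylcholine receptor β2 subunit (Chrnb2) carrying an E61C substitution. The catalogue entry lists the species as mouse, whereas the automated annotation matched the coding sequence to the rat Swiss-Prot entry, which may simply reflect the close similarity of the orthologues. Downstream, an EMCV internal ribosome entry site (IRES2) allows EGFP to be translated from the same transcript as a separate, unfused protein, so green fluorescence marks transfected cells without tagging the receptor. An SV40 poly(A) signal terminates the transcript. Short fragment hits to SV40 large T antigen, ble and the bGH poly(A) signal appear to be backbone remnants rather than functional parts.

The engineered cysteine serves as the attachment point for a photoswitchable tethered ligand, producing a light-controllable β2-containing nicotinic receptor (LinAChR). According to the associated work, such receptors were used to manipulate nicotinic signalling in midbrain dopamine neurons and reward-related behaviour with light.
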