Features (pLannotate 1.2.2; 16 found; start..end, strand, type, name):
      1..204     +  promoter       CMV promoter: human cytomegalovirus (CMV) immediate early promoter
    227..255     +  misc_feature   MCS (fragment): multiple cloning site
    262..1764    +  CDS            Chrnb2: ACHB2_RAT - Also known as Acrb2. Experimental evidence at protein level: Swiss-Prot protein existence level 1. After binding acetylcholine, the AChR responds by an extensive change in conformation that affects all subunits and leads to opening of an ion-conducting channel across the plasma membrane permeable to sodiun ions. From Rattus norvegicus (Rat).
   1840..2426    +  misc_feature   IRES2: internal ribosome entry site (IRES) of the encephalomyocarditis virus (EMCV)
   2427..3146    +  CDS            EGFP: the original enhanced GFP (Yang et al., 1996) mammalian codon-optimized
   3163..3246    +  CDS            large T antigen (fragment): large T antigen from SV40 (simian virus 40)
   3269..3390    +  polyA_signal   SV40 poly(A) signal: SV40 polyadenylation signal
   3424..3852    -  rep_origin     f1 ori (sequence partly withheld): f1 bacteriophage origin of replication; arrow indicates direction of (+) strand synthesis
   3879..3983    +  promoter       AmpR promoter: bla
   3985..4342    +  promoter       SV40 promoter: SV40 enhancer and early promoter
   4377..5171    +  CDS            NeoR/KanR: aminoglycoside phosphotransferase from Tn5; aph(3')-II (or nptII); confers resistance to neomycin, kanamycin, and G418 (Geneticin®)
   5192..5344    +  CDS            ble (fragment): BLE_KLEPN - Experimental evidence at protein level: Swiss-Prot protein existence level 1. Binding protein with a strong affinity to the bleomycin family of antibiotics. Binds to CL990; an antimitotic-antibiotic compound. From Klebsiella pneumoniae.
   5403..5450    +  polyA_signal   HSV TK poly(A) signal: herpes simplex virus thymidine kinase polyadenylation signal (Cole and Stacy, 1985)
   5541..5557    -  polyA_signal   bGH poly(A) signal (fragment): bovine growth hormone polyadenylation signal
   5779..6367    +  rep_origin     ori: high-copy-number ColE1/pMB1/pBR322/pUC origin of replication
   6542..6845    +  enhancer       CMV enhancer: human cytomegalovirus immediate early enhancer
>Addgene plasmid #164779 | pIRES2-CMV-nAChRb2(E61C)-IRES-GFP | addgene full sequence | sequence record 329216 | Addgene NGS Result
GTGATGCGGTTTTGGCAGTACATCAATGGGCGTGGATAGCGGTTTGACTCACGGGGATTTCCAAGTCTCC
ACCCCATTGACGTCAATGGGAGTTTGTTTTGGCACCAAAATCAACGGGACTTTCCAAAATGTCGTAACAA
CTCCGCCCCATTGACGCAAATGGGCGGTAGGCGTGTACGGTGGGAGGTCTATATAAGCAGAGCTGGTTTA
GTGAACCGTCAGATCCGCTAGCGCTACCGGACTCAGATCTCGAGCGCCACCATGGCCCGGTGCTCCAACT
CTATGGCGCTGCTGTTCAGCTTTGGCCTCCTTTGGCTGTGTTCAGGGGTTTTGGGTACTGACACAGAGGA
GCGGCTGGTGGAGCATCTCTTGGATCCTTCCCGCTATAACAAGCTGATCCGTCCAGCTACTAATGGCTCT
GAGCTGGTGACTGTACAGCTCATGGTATCATTGGCACAGCTCATCAGTGTGCACGAGCGGGAGCAGATCA
TGACCACCAACGTCTGGCTGACCCAGTGCTGGGAAGATTATCGCCTCACATGGAAGCCTGAGGATTTCGA
CAATATGAAGAAAGTCCGACTTCCTTCTAAGCACATCTGGCTCCCAGATGTGGTTCTATACAACAATGCT
GACGGCATGTACGAAGTCTCCTTCTATTCCAATGCTGTGGTCTCCTATGATGGCAGCATCTTTTGGCTAC
CGCCTGCCATCTACAAGAGCGCATGCAAGATTGAGGTGAAGCACTTCCCATTTGACCAGCAGAACTGCAC
CATGAAGTTCCGCTCCTGGACCTACGACCGCACTGAGATTGACCTGGTGCTCAAAAGCGATGTGGCCAGC
CTGGACGACTTCACACCTAGTGGGGAGTGGGACATCATCGCACTGCCAGGCCGACGCAACGAGAACCCAG
ACGACTCCACCTACGTGGACATCACCTACGACTTCATCATTCGTCGCAAACCGCTCTTCTACACCATCAA
CCTCATCATCCCCTGCGTACTCATCACCTCGCTGGCCATCCTGGTCTTCTACCTGCCCTCAGACTGTGGT
GAAAAGATGACACTTTGTATTTCTGTGCTGCTGGCGCTCACGGTGTTCCTGCTGCTCATCTCCAAGATTG
TGCCTCCCACCTCCCTCGACGTACCGCTGGTGGGAAAGTACCTCATGTTCACCATGGTGCTAGTCACCTT
CTCCATCGTCACTAGCGTGTGTGTGCTCAATGTGCACCACCGTTCGCCTACCACGCACACCATGGCGCCC
TGGGTCAAGGTGGTCTTCCTGGAGAAGCTGCCCACCCTCCTCTTCCTGCAGCAGCCACGCCACCGCTGTG
CACGTCAACGCCTGCGCTTGCGAAGGCGCCAGCGGGAACGTGAGGGGGCAGGCACACTATTCTTCCGCGA
AGGTCCTGCAGCTGACCCATGTACCTGCTTTGTCAATCCTGCATCAATGCAGGGCTTGGCTGGGGCTTTC
CAGGCTGAGCCCGCTGCAGCCGGTCTGGGGCGCTCGATGGGCCCATGCAGCTGTGGCCTCCGGGAAGCTG
TGGACGGTGTACGCTTCATTGCGGACCATATGCGAAGTGAAGATGATGACCAGAGTGTGAGGGAGGATTG
GAAATACGTTGCCATGGTGATCGACCGCCTGTTCCTCTGGATCTTTGTCTTTGTCTGTGTCTTTGGGACC
ATTGGCATGTTCCTGCAGCCTCTCTTCCAGAACTACACTGCCACGACCTTCCTTCACTCTGACCACTCAG
CTCCCAGCTCCAAGTGAATCCCGCGGCCATGGCGGCCGGGAGCATGCGACGTCGGGCCCGGTACCGAATT
CATAGCTAGCATCGATCCGCCCCTCTCCCTCCCCCCCCCCTAACGTTACTGGCCGAAGCCGCTTGGAATA
AGGCCGGTGTGCGTTTGTCTATATGTTATTTTCCACCATATTGCCGTCTTTTGGCAATGTGAGGGCCCGG
AAACCTGGCCCTGTCTTCTTGACGAGCATTCCTAGGGGTCTTTCCCCTCTCGCCAAAGGAATGCAAGGTC
TGTTGAATGTCGTGAAGGAAGCAGTTCCTCTGGAAGCTTCTTGAAGACAAACAACGTCTGTAGCGACCCT
TTGCAGGCAGCGGAACCCCCCACCTGGCGACAGGTGCCTCTGCGGCCAAAAGCCACGTGTATAAGATACA
CCTGCAAAGGCGGCACAACCCCAGTGCCACGTTGTGAGTTGGATAGTTGTGGAAAGAGTCAAATGGCTCT
CCTCAAGCGTATTCAACAAGGGGCTGAAGGATGCCCAGAAGGTACCCCATTGTATGGGATCTGATCTGGG
GCCTCGGTACACATGCTTTACATGTGTTTAGTCGAGGTTAAAAAAACGTCTAGGCCCCCCGAACCACGGG
GACGTGGTTTTCCTTTGAAAAACACGATGATAATATGGCCACAACCATGGTGAGCAAGGGCGAGGAGCTG
TTCACCGGGGTGGTGCCCATCCTGGTCGAGCTGGACGGCGACGTAAACGGCCACAAGTTCAGCGTGTCCG
GCGAGGGCGAGGGCGATGCCACCTACGGCAAGCTGACCCTGAAGTTCATCTGCACCACCGGCAAGCTGCC
CGTGCCCTGGCCCACCCTCGTGACCACCCTGACCTACGGCGTGCAGTGCTTCAGCCGCTACCCCGACCAC
ATGAAGCAGCACGACTTCTTCAAGTCCGCCATGCCCGAAGGCTACGTCCAGGAGCGCACCATCTTCTTCA
AGGACGACGGCAACTACAAGACCCGCGCCGAGGTGAAGTTCGAGGGCGACACCCTGGTGAACCGCATCGA
GCTGAAGGGCATCGACTTCAAGGAGGACGGCAACATCCTGGGGCACAAGCTGGAGTACAACTACAACAGC
CACAACGTCTATATCATGGCCGACAAGCAGAAGAACGGCATCAAGGTGAACTTCAAGATCCGCCACAACA
TCGAGGACGGCAGCGTGCAGCTCGCCGACCACTACCAGCAGAACACCCCCATCGGCGACGGCCCCGTGCT
GCTGCCCGACAACCACTACCTGAGCACCCAGTCCGCCCTGAGCAAAGACCCCAACGAGAAGCGCGATCAC
ATGGTCCTGCTGGAGTTCGTGACCGCCGCCGGGATCACTCTCGGCATGGACGAGCTGTACAAGTAAAGCG
GCCGCGACTCTAGATCATAATCAGCCATACCACATTTGTAGAGGTTTTACTTGCTTTAAAAAACCTCCCA
CACCTCCCCCTGAACCTGAAACATAAAATGAATGCAATTGTTGTTGTTAACTTGTTTATTGCAGCTTATA
ATGGTTACAAATAAAGCAATAGCATCACAAATTTCACAAATAAAGCATTTTTTTCACTGCATTCTAGTTG
TGGTTTGTCCAAACTCATCAATGTATCTTAAGGCGTAAATTGTAAGCGTTAATATTTTGTTAAAATTCGC
GTTAAATTTTTGTTAAATCAGCTCATTTTTTAACCAATAGGCCGAAATCGGCAAAATCCCTTATAAATCA
AAAGAATAGACCGAGATAGGGT
[37 nt withheld, positions 3523-3559]
AAAGAACGTGGACTCCAACGTCAAAGG
[49 nt withheld, positions 3587-3635]
T
[91 nt withheld, positions 3637-3727]
G
[124 nt withheld, positions 3729-3852]
CAGGTGGCACTTTTCGGGGAAATGTGCGCGGAACCCCTATTTGTTTATTTTTCTAAATACATTCAAATAT
GTATCCGCTCATGAGACAATAACCCTGATAAATGCTTCAATAATATTGAAAAAGGAAGAGTCCTGAGGCG
GAAAGAACCAGCTGTGGAATGTGTGTCAGTTAGGGTGTGGAAAGTCCCCAGGCTCCCCAGCAGGCAGAAG
TATGCAAAGCATGCATCTCAATTAGTCAGCAACCAGGTGTGGAAAGTCCCCAGGCTCCCCAGCAGGCAGA
AGTATGCAAAGCATGCATCTCAATTAGTCAGCAACCATAGTCCCGCCCCTAACTCCGCCCATCCCGCCCC
TAACTCCGCCCAGTTCCGCCCATTCTCCGCCCCATGGCTGACTAATTTTTTTTATTTATGCAGAGGCCGA
GGCCGCCTCGGCCTCTGAGCTATTCCAGAAGTAGTGAGGAGGCTTTTTTGGAGGCCTAGGCTTTTGCAAA
GATCGATCAAGAGACAGGATGAGGATCGTTTCGCATGATTGAACAAGATGGATTGCACGCAGGTTCTCCG
GCCGCTTGGGTGGAGAGGCTATTCGGCTATGACTGGGCACAACAGACAATCGGCTGCTCTGATGCCGCCG
TGTTCCGGCTGTCAGCGCAGGGGCGCCCGGTTCTTTTTGTCAAGACCGACCTGTCCGGTGCCCTGAATGA
ACTGCAAGACGAGGCAGCGCGGCTATCGTGGCTGGCCACGACGGGCGTTCCTTGCGCAGCTGTGCTCGAC
GTTGTCACTGAAGCGGGAAGGGACTGGCTGCTATTGGGCGAAGTGCCGGGGCAGGATCTCCTGTCATCTC
ACCTTGCTCCTGCCGAGAAAGTATCCATCATGGCTGATGCAATGCGGCGGCTGCATACGCTTGATCCGGC
TACCTGCCCATTCGACCACCAAGCGAAACATCGCATCGAGCGAGCACGTACTCGGATGGAAGCCGGTCTT
GTCGATCAGGATGATCTGGACGAAGAGCATCAGGGGCTCGCGCCAGCCGAACTGTTCGCCAGGCTCAAGG
CGAGCATGCCCGACGGCGAGGATCTCGTCGTGACCCATGGCGATGCCTGCTTGCCGAATATCATGGTGGA
AAATGGCCGCTTTTCTGGATTCATCGACTGTGGCCGGCTGGGTGTGGCGGACCGCTATCAGGACATAGCG
TTGGCTACCCGTGATATTGCTGAAGAGCTTGGCGGCGAATGGGCTGACCGCTTCCTCGTGCTTTACGGTA
TCGCCGCTCCCGATTCGCAGCGCATCGCCTTCTATCGCCTTCTTGACGAGTTCTTCTGAGCGGGACTCTG
GGGTTCGAAATGACCGACCAAGCGACGCCCAACCTGCCATCACGAGATTTCGATTCCACCGCCGCCTTCT
ATGAAAGGTTGGGCTTCGGAATCGTTTTCCGGGACGCCGGCTGGATGATCCTCCAGCGCGGGGATCTCAT
GCTGGAGTTCTTCGCCCACCCTAGGGGGAGGCTAACTGAAACACGGAAGGAGACAATACCGGAAGGAACC
CGCGCTATGACGGCAATAAAAAGACAGAATAAAACGCACGGTGTTGGGTCGTTTGTTCATAAACGCGGGG
TTCGGTCCCAGGGCTGGCACTCTGTCGATACCCCACCGAGACCCCATTGGGGCCAATACGCCCGCGTTTC
TTCCTTTTCCCCACCCCACCCCCCAAGTTCGGGTGAAGGCCCAGGGCTCGCAGCCAACGTCGGGGCGGCA
GGCCCTGCCATAGCCTCAGGTTACTCATATATACTTTAGATTGATTTAAAACTTCATTTTTAATTTAAAA
GGATCTAGGTGAAGATCCTTTTTGATAATCTCATGACCAAAATCCCTTAACGTGAGTTTTCGTTCCACTG
AGCGTCAGACCCCGTAGAAAAGATCAAAGGATCTTCTTGAGATCCTTTTTTTCTGCGCGTAATCTGCTGC
TTGCAAACAAAAAAACCACCGCTACCAGCGGTGGTTTGTTTGCCGGATCAAGAGCTACCAACTCTTTTTC
CGAAGGTAACTGGCTTCAGCAGAGCGCAGATACCAAATACTGTTCTTCTAGTGTAGCCGTAGTTAGGCCA
CCACTTCAAGAACTCTGTAGCACCGCCTACATACCTCGCTCTGCTAATCCTGTTACCAGTGGCTGCTGCC
AGTGGCGATAAGTCGTGTCTTACCGGGTTGGACTCAAGACGATAGTTACCGGATAAGGCGCAGCGGTCGG
GCTGAACGGGGGGTTCGTGCACACAGCCCAGCTTGGAGCGAACGACCTACACCGAACTGAGATACCTACA
GCGTGAGCTATGAGAAAGCGCCACGCTTCCCGAAGGGAGAAAGGCGGACAGGTATCCGGTAAGCGGCAGG
GTCGGAACAGGAGAGCGCACGAGGGAGCTTCCAGGGGGAAACGCCTGGTATCTTTATAGTCCTGTCGGGT
TTCGCCACCTCTGACTTGAGCGTCGATTTTTGTGATGCTCGTCAGGGGGGCGGAGCCTATGGAAAAACGC
CAGCAACGCGGCCTTTTTACGGTTCCTGGCCTTTTGCTGGCCTTTTGCTCACATGTTCTTTCCTGCGTTA
TCCCCTGATTCTGTGGATAACCGTATTACCGCCATGCATTAGTTATTAATAGTAATCAATTACGGGGTCA
TTAGTTCATAGCCCATATATGGAGTTCCGCGTTACATAACTTACGGTAAATGGCCCGCCTGGCTGACCGC
CCAACGACCCCCGCCCATTGACGTCAATAATGACGTATGTTCCCATAGTAACGCCAATAGGGACTTTCCA
TTGACGTCAATGGGTGGAGTATTTACGGTAAACTGCCCACTTGGCAGTACATCAAGTGTATCATATGCCA
AGTACGCCCCCTATTGACGTCAATGACGGTAAATGGCCCGCCTGGCATTATGCCCAGTACATGACCTTAT
GGGACTTTCCTACTTGGCAGTACATCTACGTATTAGTCATCGCTATTACCATG
